Addgene plasmid #144801: TFORF3325
Purpose: Lentiviral vector for overexpressing transcription factor ORFs with unique 24-bp barcodes. Barcodes facilitate identification of transcription factors in pooled screens.
Depositing lab: Feng Zhang. Depositing organization: Broad Institute. Publication: A transcription factor atlas of directed differentiation. Joung J, Ma S, Tay T, Geiger-Schuller KR, Kirchgatterer PC, Verdine VK, Guo B, Arias-Garcia MA, Allen WE, Singh A, Kuksenko O, Abudayyeh OO, Gootenberg JS, Fu Z, Macrae RK, Buenrostro JD, Regev A, Zhang F. Cell. 2023 Jan 5;186(1):209-229.e26. doi: 10.1016/j.cell.2022.11.026. PubMed 36608654.
Backbone
  Vector backbone: pLX_TRC317
  Backbone manufacturer: Broad Institute Genetic Perturbation Platform
  Backbone size w/o insert (bp): 8264
  Vector type: Mammalian Expression, Lentiviral
  Selectable markers: Puromycin
Growth in bacteria
  Bacterial resistance: Ampicillin, 100 μg/mL
  Growth temperature: 37°C
  Growth strain: NEB Stable
  Copy number: High Copy
Gene/Insert
  Gene/Insert name: DLX3
  Species: H. sapiens (human)
  Insert size (bp): 1067
  Entrez Gene: DLX3 (a.k.a. AI4, TDO)
  Promoter: EF1a
  Tag / fusion protein: V5 (C terminal on insert)
  Cloning method: Gateway Cloning
  Sequencing primers: 5′ GGGTGGAGACTGAAGTTAGGCCAG; 3′ CACATAGCGTAAAAGGAGCAACATAG
Resource information
  A portion of this plasmid was derived from a plasmid made by: Broad Institute Genetic Perturbation Platform
Terms and licenses: Academic/Nonprofit Terms; Industry Terms: Not Available to Industry
Depositor comments: NM_005220.2 Please test multiple small colonies in case of plasmid recombination. To make this collection available in a timely manner, a portion of this collection was not fully sequenced by Addgene. If an Addgene verified full plasmid sequence is not available, please contact us prior to placing an order to request the full sequence.
How to cite: TFORF3325 was a gift from Feng Zhang (Addgene plasmid # 144801 ; http://n2t.net/addgene:144801 ; RRID:Addgene_144801)
