[The description below was written by a language model from this plasmid's Addgene catalogue record and pLannotate feature annotations shown in this document.]
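Description:
TFORF3325 is a third-generation-style, self-inactivating lentiviral expression plasmid built on the pLX_TRC317 backbone for overexpressing the human transcription factor DLX3, a homeobox protein implicated in craniofacial and forebrain development. It is maintained in E. coli through a high-copy ColE1/pUC origin with ampicillin selection (AmpR); an f1 origin and remnants of a lacZα/lac promoter cloning region flanked by T3 and T7 promoters are also present in the bacterial portion. The depositor notes that the plasmid can recombine during propagation, as is common for LTR-containing vectors.

The viral genome is transcribed from an RSV promoter fused to a truncated HIV-1 5' LTR and carries the Ψ packaging signal, a gag fragment, the RRE for Rev-dependent nuclear export, a cPPT/CTS, a WPRE to enhance transcript expression, and a ΔU3 3' LTR followed by an SV40 poly(A) signal. Within it, an SV40 early promoter drives puromycin N-acetyltransferase for selection of transduced mammalian cells, and a separate EF-1α promoter drives the DLX3 ORF. The ORF was inserted by Gateway recombination and sits between attB1 and attB2 sites, with attB2 read through to add a C-terminal V5 epitope tag for detection. According to the catalogue entry, each construct in this collection also carries a unique 24-bp barcode; it is not annotated in the feature table, so its position cannot be stated from the record. The barcode allows the transcription factor to be identified in pooled overexpression screens, such as those for factors that direct cell differentiation, and the plasmid can also be used alone for stable DLX3 overexpression.
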