Features (pLannotate 1.2.2; 34 found; start..end, strand, type, name):
      5..231     +  promoter       RSV promoter: Rous sarcoma virus enhancer/promoter
    232..412     +  LTR            5' LTR (truncated): truncated 5' long terminal repeat (LTR) from HIV-1
    459..584     +  misc_feature   HIV-1 Ψ: packaging signal of human immunodeficiency virus type 1
    568..931     +  CDS            HIV-1 gag (fragment): gag protein from human immunodeficiency virus 1; gag
   1077..1310    +  misc_feature   RRE: The Rev response element (RRE) of HIV-1 allows for Rev-dependent mRNA export from the nucleus to the cytoplasm.
   1687..1713    +  CDS            Rev (fragment): human immunodeficiency virus 1 (HIV-1) Rev protein; rev; enhances nuclear export of unspliced and incompletely spliced viral mRNAs
   1720..1743    +  promoter       SV40 promoter (fragment): SV40 early promoter
   1744..1815    +  promoter       SV40 promoter (fragment): SV40 enhancer and early promoter
   1839..1974    +  rep_origin     SV40 ori: SV40 origin of replication
   2020..2616    +  CDS            PuroR (fragment): puromycin N-acetyltransferase; pac from Streptomyces; confers resistance to puromycin
   2665..2782    +  misc_feature   cPPT/CTS: central polypurine tract and central termination sequence of HIV-1
   2847..2913    +  CDS            small t antigen (fragment): SV40 (simian virus 40) small t antigen
   2920..4098    +  promoter       EF-1α promoter: strong constitutive promoter for human elongation factor EF-1α
   4119..4136    +  protein_bind   attB1 (fragment): mutant version of attB; core recombination site for the Gateway® BP reaction BP Clonase™
   4142..5002    +  CDS            DLX3: DLX3_HUMAN - Experimental evidence at protein level: Swiss-Prot protein existence level 1. Likely to play a regulatory role in the development of the ventral forebrain. May play a role in craniofacial patterning and morphogenesis. From Homo sapiens (Human).
   5005..5028    -  protein_bind   attB2: mutant version of attB; recombination site for the Gateway® BP reaction BP Clonase™
   5036..5077    +  CDS            V5 tag: epitope tag from simian virus 5
   5093..5146    +  promoter       U6 promoter (fragment): RNA polymerase III promoter for human U6 snRNA
   5188..5776    +  misc_feature   WPRE: woodchuck hepatitis virus posttranscriptional regulatory element
   5827..5846    +  misc_feature   cPPT/CTS (fragment): central polypurine tract and central termination sequence of HIV-1
   5848..6081    +  LTR            3' LTR (ΔU3): self-inactivating 3' long terminal repeat (LTR) from HIV-1
   6159..6280    +  polyA_signal   SV40 poly(A) signal: SV40 polyadenylation signal
   6320..6455    +  rep_origin     SV40 ori: SV40 origin of replication
   6476..6494    -  promoter       T7 promoter: promoter for bacteriophage T7 RNA polymerase
   6502..6657    +  CDS            lacZα (fragment): LacZα fragment of β-galactosidase; lacZ fragment
   6662..7090    +  rep_origin     f1 ori (sequence partly withheld): f1 bacteriophage origin of replication; arrow indicates direction of (+) strand synthesis
   7143..7247    +  promoter       AmpR promoter: bla
   7248..8108    +  CDS            AmpR: β-lactamase; bla; confers resistance to ampicillin, carbenicillin, and related antibiotics
   8279..8867    +  rep_origin     ori: high-copy-number ColE1/pMB1/pBR322/pUC origin of replication
   9050..9142    +  CDS            lacI (fragment): lac repressor; lacI; The lac repressor binds to the lac operator to inhibit transcription in E. coli. This inhibition can be relieved by adding lactose or isopropyl-β-D-thiogalactopyranoside (IPTG).
   9155..9176    +  protein_bind   CAP binding site: CAP binding activates transcription in the presence of cAMP. E. coli catabolite activator protein
   9191..9221    +  promoter       lac promoter: promoter for the E. coli lac operon
   9229..9245    +  protein_bind   lac operator: The lac repressor binds to the lac operator to inhibit transcription in E. coli. This inhibition can be relieved by adding lactose or isopropyl-β-D-thiogalactopyranoside (IPTG). lac repressor encoded by lacI
   9290..9308    +  promoter       T3 promoter: promoter for bacteriophage T3 RNA polymerase
>Addgene plasmid #144801 | TFORF3325 | addgene full sequence | sequence record 391551 | Addgene NGS Result
TTAATGTAGTCTTATGCAATACTCTTGTAGTCTTGCAACATGGTAACGATGAGTTAGCAACATGCCTTAC
AAGGAGAGAAAAAGCACCGTGCATGCCGATTGGTGGAAGTAAGGTGGTACGATCGTGCCTTATTAGGAAG
GCAACAGACGGGTCTGACATGGATTGGACGAACCACTGAATTGCCGCATTGCAGAGATATTGTATTTAAG
TGCCTAGCTCGATACATAAACGGGTCTCTCTGGTTAGACCAGATCTGAGCCTGGGAGCTCTCTGGCTAAC
TAGGGAACCCACTGCTTAAGCCTCAATAAAGCTTGCCTTGAGTGCTTCAAGTAGTGTGTGCCCGTCTGTT
GTGTGACTCTGGTAACTAGAGATCCCTCAGACCCTTTTAGTCAGTGTGGAAAATCTCTAGCAGTGGCGCC
CGAACAGGGACTTGAAAGCGAAAGGGAAACCAGAGGAGCTCTCTCGACGCAGGACTCGGCTTGCTGAAGC
GCGCACGGCAAGAGGCGAGGGGCGGCGACTGGTGAGTACGCCAAAAATTTTGACTAGCGGAGGCTAGAAG
GAGAGAGATGGGTGCGAGAGCGTCAGTATTAAGCGGGGGAGAATTAGATCGCGATGGGAAAAAATTCGGT
TAAGGCCAGGGGGAAAGAAAAAATATAAATTAAAACATATAGTATGGGCAAGCAGGGAGCTAGAACGATT
CGCAGTTAATCCTGGCCTGTTAGAAACATCAGAAGGCTGTAGACAAATACTGGGACAGCTACAACCATCC
CTTCAGACAGGATCAGAAGAACTTAGATCATTATATAATACAGTAGCAACCCTCTATTGTGTGCATCAAA
GGATAGAGATAAAAGACACCAAGGAAGCTTTAGACAAGATAGAGGAAGAGCAAAACAAAAGTAAGACCAC
CGCACAGCAAGCGGCCGCTGATCTTCAGACCTGGAGGAGGAGATATGAGGGACAATTGGAGAAGTGAATT
ATATAAATATAAAGTAGTAAAAATTGAACCATTAGGAGTAGCACCCACCAAGGCAAAGAGAAGAGTGGTG
CAGAGAGAAAAAAGAGCAGTGGGAATAGGAGCTTTGTTCCTTGGGTTCTTGGGAGCAGCAGGAAGCACTA
TGGGCGCAGCGTCAATGACGCTGACGGTACAGGCCAGACAATTATTGTCTGGTATAGTGCAGCAGCAGAA
CAATTTGCTGAGGGCTATTGAGGCGCAACAGCATCTGTTGCAACTCACAGTCTGGGGCATCAAGCAGCTC
CAGGCAAGAATCCTGGCTGTGGAAAGATACCTAAAGGATCAACAGCTCCTGGGGATTTGGGGTTGCTCTG
GAAAACTCATTTGCACCACTGCTGTGCCTTGGAATGCTAGTTGGAGTAATAAATCTCTGGAACAGATTTG
GAATCACACGACCTGGATGGAGTGGGACAGAGAAATTAACAATTACACAAGCTTAATACACTCCTTAATT
GAAGAATCGCAAAACCAGCAAGAAAAGAATGAACAAGAATTATTGGAATTAGATAAATGGGCAAGTTTGT
GGAATTGGTTTAACATAACAAATTGGCTGTGGTATATAAAATTATTCATAATGATAGTAGGAGGCTTGGT
AGGTTTAAGAATAGTTTTTGCTGTACTTTCTATAGTGAATAGAGTTAGGCAGGGATATTCACCATTATCG
TTTCAGACCCACCTCCCAACCCCGAGGGGACCCATGCATTGCATCTCAATTAGTCAGCAACCAGGTGTGG
AAAGTCCCCAGGCTCCCCAGCAGGCAGAAGTATGCAAAGCATGCGTCTCAATTAGTCAGCAACCATAGTC
CCGCCCCTAACTCCGCCCATCCCGCCCCTAACTCCGCCCAGTTCCGCCCATTCTCCGCCCCATGGCTGAC
TAATTTTTTTTATTTATGCAGAGGCCGAGGCCGCCTCGGCCTCTGAGCTATTCCAGAAGTAGTGAGGAGG
CTTTTTTGGAGGCCTAGGCTTTTGCAAAAAGCTTTCTAGAGGTACCACCGGAGCTTACCATGACCGAGTA
CAAGCCCACGGTGCGCCTCGCCACCCGCGACGACGTCCCCAGGGCCGTACGCACCCTCGCCGCCGCGTTC
GCCGACTACCCCGCCACGCGCCACACCGTCGATCCGGACCGCCACATCGAGCGGGTCACCGAGCTGCAAG
AACTCTTCCTCACGCGCGTCGGGCTCGACATCGGCAAGGTGTGGGTCGCGGACGACGGCGCCGCCGTGGC
GGTCTGGACCACGCCGGAGAGCGTCGAAGCGGGGGCGGTGTTCGCCGAGATCGGCCCGCGCATGGCCGAG
TTGAGCGGTTCCCGGCTGGCCGCGCAGCAACAGATGGAAGGCCTCCTGGCGCCGCACCGGCCCAAGGAGC
CCGCGTGGTTCCTGGCCACCGTCGGCGTCTCGCCCGACCACCAGGGCAAGGGTCTGGGCAGCGCCGTCGT
GCTCCCCGGAGTGGAGGCGGCCGAGCGCGCCGGGGTGCCCGCCTTCCTGGAGACCTCCGCGCCCCGCAAC
CTCCCCTTCTACGAGCGGCTCGGCTTCACCGTCACCGCCGACGTCGAGGTGCCCGAAGGACCGCGCACCT
GGTGCATGACCCGCAAGCCCGGTGCCAGTTAACGAATTCTAGATCTTGAGACAAATGGCAGTATTCATCC
ACAATTTTAAAAGAAAAGGGGGGATTGGGGGGTACAGTGCAGGGGAAAGAATAGTAGACATAATAGCAAC
AGACATACAAACTAAAGAATTACAAAAACAAATTACAAAAATTCAAAATTTTCGGGTTTATTACAGGGAC
AGCAGAGATCCACTTTGGCGCCGGCTCGAGGCCTGCAGGTGCAAAGATGGATAAAGTTTTAAACAGAGAG
GAATCTTTGCAGCTAATGGACCTTCTAGGTCTTGAAAGGAGTGGGAATTGGCTCCGGTGCCCGTCAGTGG
GCAGAGCGCACATCGCCCACAGTCCCCGAGAAGTTGGGGGGAGGGGTCGGCAATTGAACCGGTGCCTAGA
GAAGGTGGCGCGGGGTAAACTGGGAAAGTGATGTCGTGTACTGGCTCCGCCTTTTTCCCGAGGGTGGGGG
AGAACCGTATATAAGTGCAGTAGTCGCCGTGAACGTTCTTTTTCGCAACGGGTTTGCCGCCAGAACACAG
GTAAGTGCCGTGTGTGGTTCCCGCGGGCCTGGCCTCTTTACGGGTTATGGCCCTTGCGTGCCTTGAATTA
CTTCCACCTGGCTGCAGTACGTGATTCTTGATCCCGAGCTTCGGGTTGGAAGTGGGTGGGAGAGTTCGAG
GCCTTGCGCTTAAGGAGCCCCTTCGCCTCGTGCTTGAGTTGAGGCCTGGCCTGGGCGCTGGGGCCGCCGC
GTGCGAATCTGGTGGCACCTTCGCGCCTGTCTCGCTGCTTTCGATAAGTCTCTAGCCATTTAAAATTTTT
GATGACCTGCTGCGACGCTTTTTTTCTGGCAAGATAGTCTTGTAAATGCGGGCCAAGATCTGCACACTGG
TATTTCGGTTTTTGGGGCCGCGGGCGGCGACGGGGCCCGTGCGTCCCAGCGCACATGTTCGGCGAGGCGG
GGCCTGCGAGCGCGGCCACCGAGAATCGGACGGGGGTAGTCTCAAGCTGGCCGGCCTGCTCTGGTGCCTG
GCCTCGCGCCGCCGTGTATCGCCCCGCCCTGGGCGGCAAGGCTGGCCCGGTCGGCACCAGTTGCGTGAGC
GGAAAGATGGCCGCTTCCCGGCCCTGCTGCAGGGAGCTCAAAATGGAGGACGCGGCGCTCGGGAGAGCGG
GCGGGTGAGTCACCCACACAAAGGAAAAGGGCCTTTCCGTCCTCAGCCGTCGCTTCATGTGACTCCACGG
AGTACCGGGCGCCGTCCAGGCACCTCGATTAGTTCTCGAGCTTTTGGAGTACGTCGTCTTTAGGTTGGGG
GGAGGGGTTTTATGCGATGGAGTTTCCCCACACTGAGTGGGTGGAGACTGAAGTTAGGCCAGCTTGGCAC
TTGATGTAATTCTCCTTGGAATTTGCCCTTTTTGAGTTTGGATCTTGGTTCATTCTCAAGCCTCAGACAG
TGGTTCAAAGTTTTTTTCTTCCATTTCAGGTGTCGTGAGGCTAGCATCGATTGATCAACAAGTTTGTACA
AAAAAGTTGGCATGAGTGGCTCCTTCGATCGCAAGCTCAGCAGCATCCTCACCGACATCTCCAGCTCCCT
TAGCTGCCATGCGGGCTCCAAGGACTCGCCTACCCTGCCCGAGTCTTCTGTCACTGACCTGGGCTACTAC
AGCGCTCCCCAGCACGATTACTACTCGGGCCAGCCCTATGGCCAGACGGTGAACCCCTACACCTACCACC
ACCAATTCAATCTCAATGGGCTTGCAGGCACGGGCGCTTACTCGCCCAAGTCGGAATATACCTACGGAGC
CTCCTACCGGCAATACGGGGCGTATCGGGAGCAGCCGCTGCCAGCCCAGGACCCAGTGTCGGTGAAGGAG
GAGCCGGAAGCAGAGGTGCGCATGGTGAATGGGAAGCCCAAGAAGGTCCGAAAGCCGCGTACAATCTACT
CCAGCTACCAGCTGGCCGCCCTGCAGCGCCGCTTCCAGAAGGCCCAGTACCTGGCGCTGCCCGAGCGCGC
CGAGCTGGCCGCGCAGCTGGGCCTCACGCAGACACAGGTGAAAATCTGGTTCCAGAACCGCCGTTCCAAG
TTCAAGAAACTCTACAAGAACGGGGAGGTGCCGCTGGAGCACAGTCCCAATAACAGTGATTCCATGGCCT
GCAACTCACCACCATCACCCGCCCTCTGGGACACCTCTTCCCACTCCACTCCGGCCCCTGCCCGCAGTCA
GCTGCCCCCGCCGCTCCCATACAGTGCCTCCCCCAGCTACCTGGACGACCCCACCAACTCCTGGTATCAC
GCACAGAACCTGAGTGGACCCCACTTACAGCAGCAGCCGCCTCAGCCAGCCACCCTGCACCATGCCTCTC
CCGGGCCCCCGCCCAACCCTGGGGCTGTGTACTGCCCAACTTTCTTGTACAAAGTGGTTGATATCGGTAA
GCCTATCCCTAACCCTCTCCTCGGTCTCGATTCTACGTAGTAATGAACTAGTCCGTAACTTGAAAGTATT
TCGATTTCTTGGCTTTATATATCTTGTGGAAAGGACGATTCGAAGATGCCTTTAACATCCTCACGCGTTA
AGTCGACAATCAACCTCTGGATTACAAAATTTGTGAAAGATTGACTGGTATTCTTAACTATGTTGCTCCT
TTTACGCTATGTGGATACGCTGCTTTAATGCCTTTGTATCATGCTATTGCTTCCCGTATGGCTTTCATTT
TCTCCTCCTTGTATAAATCCTGGTTGCTGTCTCTTTATGAGGAGTTGTGGCCCGTTGTCAGGCAACGTGG
CGTGGTGTGCACTGTGTTTGCTGACGCAACCCCCACTGGTTGGGGCATTGCCACCACCTGTCAGCTCCTT
TCCGGGACTTTCGCTTTCCCCCTCCCTATTGCCACGGCGGAACTCATCGCCGCCTGCCTTGCCCGCTGCT
GGACAGGGGCTCGGCTGTTGGGCACTGACAATTCCGTGGTGTTGTCGGGGAAATCATCGTCCTTTCCTTG
GCTGCTCGCCTGTGTTGCCACCTGGATTCTGCGCGGGACGTCCTTCTGCTACGTCCCTTCGGCCCTCAAT
CCAGCGGACCTTCCTTCCCGCGGCCTGCTGCCGGCTCTGCGGCCTCTTCCGCGTCTTCGCCTTCGCCCTC
AGACGAGTCGGATCTCCCTTTGGGCCGCCTCCCCGCGTCGACTTTAAGACCAATGACTTACAAGGCAGCT
GTAGATCTTAGCCACTTTTTAAAAGAAAAGGGGGGACTGGAAGGGCTAATTCACTCCCAACGAAGACAAG
ATCTGCTTTTTGCTTGTACTGGGTCTCTCTGGTTAGACCAGATCTGAGCCTGGGAGCTCTCTGGCTAACT
AGGGAACCCACTGCTTAAGCCTCAATAAAGCTTGCCTTGAGTGCTTCAAGTAGTGTGTGCCCGTCTGTTG
TGTGACTCTGGTAACTAGAGATCCCTCAGACCCTTTTAGTCAGTGTGGAAAATCTCTAGCAGTACGTATA
GTAGTTCATGTCATCTTATTATTCAGTATTTATAACTTGCAAAGAAATGAATATCAGAGAGTGAGAGGAA
CTTGTTTATTGCAGCTTATAATGGTTACAAATAAAGCAATAGCATCACAAATTTCACAAATAAAGCATTT
TTTTCACTGCATTCTAGTTGTGGTTTGTCCAAACTCATCAATGTATCTTATCATGTCTGGCTCTAGCTAT
CCCGCCCCTAACTCCGCCCATCCCGCCCCTAACTCCGCCCAGTTCCGCCCATTCTCCGCCCCATGGCTGA
CTAATTTTTTTTATTTATGCAGAGGCCGAGGCCGCCTCGGCCTCTGAGCTATTCCAGAAGTAGTGAGGAG
GCTTTTTTGGAGGCCTAGGGACGTACCCAATTCGCCCTATAGTGAGTCGTATTACGCGCGCTCACTGGCC
GTCGTTTTACAACGTCGTGACTGGGAAAACCCTGGCGTTACCCAACTTAATCGCCTTGCAGCACATCCCC
CTTTCGCCAGCTGGCGTAATAGCGAAGAGGCCCGCACCGATCGCCCTTCCCAACAGTTGCGCAGCCTGAA
TGGCGAATGGG
[124 nt withheld, positions 6662-6785]
C
[91 nt withheld, positions 6787-6877]
A
[49 nt withheld, positions 6879-6927]
CCTTTGACGTTGGAGTCCACGTTCTTT
[37 nt withheld, positions 6955-6991]
ACCCTATCTCGGTCTATTCTTTTGATTTATAAGGGATTTTGCCGATTTCGGCCTATTGGTTAAAAAATGA
GCTGATTTAACAAAAATTTAACGCGAATTTTAACAAAATATTAACGCTTACAATTTAGGTGGCACTTTTC
GGGGAAATGTGCGCGGAACCCCTATTTGTTTATTTTTCTAAATACATTCAAATATGTATCCGCTCATGAG
ACAATAACCCTGATAAATGCTTCAATAATATTGAAAAAGGAAGAGTATGAGTATTCAACATTTCCGTGTC
GCCCTTATTCCCTTTTTTGCGGCATTTTGCCTTCCTGTTTTTGCTCACCCAGAAACGCTGGTGAAAGTAA
AAGATGCTGAAGATCAGTTGGGTGCACGAGTGGGTTACATCGAACTGGATCTCAACAGCGGTAAGATCCT
TGAGAGTTTTCGCCCCGAAGAACGTTTTCCAATGATGAGCACTTTTAAAGTTCTGCTATGTGGCGCGGTA
TTATCCCGTATTGACGCCGGGCAAGAGCAACTCGGTCGCCGCATACACTATTCTCAGAATGACTTGGTTG
AGTACTCACCAGTCACAGAAAAGCATCTTACGGATGGCATGACAGTAAGAGAATTATGCAGTGCTGCCAT
AACCATGAGTGATAACACTGCGGCCAACTTACTTCTGACAACGATCGGAGGACCGAAGGAGCTAACCGCT
TTTTTGCACAACATGGGGGATCATGTAACTCGCCTTGATCGTTGGGAACCGGAGCTGAATGAAGCCATAC
CAAACGACGAGCGTGACACCACGATGCCTGTAGCAATGGCAACAACGTTGCGCAAACTATTAACTGGCGA
ACTACTTACTCTAGCTTCCCGGCAACAATTAATAGACTGGATGGAGGCGGATAAAGTTGCAGGACCACTT
CTGCGCTCGGCCCTTCCGGCTGGCTGGTTTATTGCTGATAAATCTGGAGCCGGTGAGCGTGGGTCTCGCG
GTATCATTGCAGCACTGGGGCCAGATGGTAAGCCCTCCCGTATCGTAGTTATCTACACGACGGGGAGTCA
GGCAACTATGGATGAACGAAATAGACAGATCGCTGAGATAGGTGCCTCACTGATTAAGCATTGGTAACTG
TCAGACCAAGTTTACTCATATATACTTTAGATTGATTTAAAACTTCATTTTTAATTTAAAAGGATCTAGG
TGAAGATCCTTTTTGATAATCTCATGACCAAAATCCCTTAACGTGAGTTTTCGTTCCACTGAGCGTCAGA
CCCCGTAGAAAAGATCAAAGGATCTTCTTGAGATCCTTTTTTTCTGCGCGTAATCTGCTGCTTGCAAACA
AAAAAACCACCGCTACCAGCGGTGGTTTGTTTGCCGGATCAAGAGCTACCAACTCTTTTTCCGAAGGTAA
CTGGCTTCAGCAGAGCGCAGATACCAAATACTGTTCTTCTAGTGTAGCCGTAGTTAGGCCACCACTTCAA
GAACTCTGTAGCACCGCCTACATACCTCGCTCTGCTAATCCTGTTACCAGTGGCTGCTGCCAGTGGCGAT
AAGTCGTGTCTTACCGGGTTGGACTCAAGACGATAGTTACCGGATAAGGCGCAGCGGTCGGGCTGAACGG
GGGGTTCGTGCACACAGCCCAGCTTGGAGCGAACGACCTACACCGAACTGAGATACCTACAGCGTGAGCT
ATGAGAAAGCGCCACGCTTCCCGAAGGGAGAAAGGCGGACAGGTATCCGGTAAGCGGCAGGGTCGGAACA
GGAGAGCGCACGAGGGAGCTTCCAGGGGGAAACGCCTGGTATCTTTATAGTCCTGTCGGGTTTCGCCACC
TCTGACTTGAGCGTCGATTTTTGTGATGCTCGTCAGGGGGGCGGAGCCTATGGAAAAACGCCAGCAACGC
GGCCTTTTTACGGTTCCTGGCCTTTTGCTGGCCTTTTGCTCACATGTTCTTTCCTGCGTTATCCCCTGAT
TCTGTGGATAACCGTATTACCGCCTTTGAGTGAGCTGATACCGCTCGCCGCAGCCGAACGACCGAGCGCA
GCGAGTCAGTGAGCGAGGAAGCGGAAGAGCGCCCAATACGCAAACCGCCTCTCCCCGCGCGTTGGCCGAT
TCATTAATGCAGCTGGCACGACAGGTTTCCCGACTGGAAAGCGGGCAGTGAGCGCAACGCAATTAATGTG
AGTTAGCTCACTCATTAGGCACCCCAGGCTTTACACTTTATGCTTCCGGCTCGTATGTTGTGTGGAATTG
TGAGCGGATAACAATTTCACACAGGAAACAGCTATGACCATGATTACGCCAAGCGCGCAATTAACCCTCA
CTAAAGGGAACAAAAGCTGGAGCTGCAAGC
