>Addgene plasmid #144801 | TFORF3325 | depositor partial sequence | sequence record 286518 | Insert
ATCGATTGATCAACAAGTTTGTACAAAAAAGTTGGCATGAGTGGCTCCTTCGATCGCAAGCTCAGCAGCA
TCCTCACCGACATCTCCAGCTCCCTTAGCTGCCATGCGGGCTCCAAGGACTCGCCTACCCTGCCCGAGTC
TTCTGTCACTGACCTGGGCTACTACAGCGCTCCCCAGCACGATTACTACTCGGGCCAGCCCTATGGCCAG
ACGGTGAACCCCTACACCTACCACCACCAATTCAATCTCAATGGGCTTGCAGGCACGGGCGCTTACTCGC
CCAAGTCGGAATATACCTACGGAGCCTCCTACCGGCAATACGGGGCGTATCGGGAGCAGCCGCTGCCAGC
CCAGGACCCAGTGTCGGTGAAGGAGGAGCCGGAAGCAGAGGTGCGCATGGTGAATGGGAAGCCCAAGAAG
GTCCGAAAGCCGCGTACAATCTACTCCAGCTACCAGCTGGCCGCCCTGCAGCGCCGCTTCCAGAAGGCCC
AGTACCTGGCGCTGCCCGAGCGCGCCGAGCTGGCCGCGCAGCTGGGCCTCACGCAGACACAGGTGAAAAT
CTGGTTCCAGAACCGCCGTTCCAAGTTCAAGAAACTCTACAAGAACGGGGAGGTGCCGCTGGAGCACAGT
CCCAATAACAGTGATTCCATGGCCTGCAACTCACCACCATCACCCGCCCTCTGGGACACCTCTTCCCACT
CCACTCCGGCCCCTGCCCGCAGTCAGCTGCCCCCGCCGCTCCCATACAGTGCCTCCCCCAGCTACCTGGA
CGACCCCACCAACTCCTGGTATCACGCACAGAACCTGAGTGGACCCCACTTACAGCAGCAGCCGCCTCAG
CCAGCCACCCTGCACCATGCCTCTCCCGGGCCCCCGCCCAACCCTGGGGCTGTGTACTGCCCAACTTTCT
TGTACAAAGTGGTTGATATCGGTAAGCCTATCCCTAACCCTCTCCTCGGTCTCGATTCTACGTAGTAATG
AACTAGTCCGTAACTTGAAAGTATTTCGATTTCTTGGCTTTATATATCTTGTGGAAAGGACGATTCGAAG
ATGCCTTTAACATCCTC
