>Addgene plasmid #144801 | TFORF3325 | depositor partial sequence | sequence record 286519 | Barcode
TTCGAAGATGCCTTTAACATCCTC
